>Addgene plasmid #145440 | pGBW-m4046251 | depositor full sequence | sequence record 287617 | Full Sequence
GCGGCCGCCCCACACACCATAGCTTCAAAATGTTTCTACTCCTTTTTTACTCTTCCAGATTTTCTCGGAC
TCCGCGCATCGCCGTACCACTTCAAAACACCCAAGCACAGCATACTAAATTTCCCCTCTTTCTTCCTCTA
GGGTGTCGTTAATTACCCGTACTAAAGGTTTGGAAAAGAAAAAAGAGACCGCCTCGTTTCTTTTTCTTCG
TCGAAAAAGGCAATAAAAATTTTTATCACGTTTCTTTTTCTTGAAAATTTTTTTTTTTGATTTTTTTCTC
TTTCGATGACCTCCCATTGATATTTAAGTTAATAAACGGTCTTCAATTTCTCAAGTTTCAGTTTCATTTT
TCTTGTTCTATTACAACTTTTTTTACTTCTTGCTCATTAGAAAGAAAGCATAGCAATCTAATCTAAGTTT
TAATTACAAAATGAAAATTATCCTATTCTTAGCATTGATAACCCTGGCTACGTGTGAGCTTTATCACTAC
CAGGAATGCGTTAGGGGGACAACTGTCTTGTTGAAGGAACCTTGTTCATCTGGAACTTACGAAGGCAATT
CGCCATTTCATCCATTGGCTGATAACAAGTTCGCCTTAACCTGTTTTAGTACTCAATTCGCTTTCGCTTG
TCCCGACGGTGTGAAACACGTTTATCAATTGAGAGCGAGATCCGTAAGCCCAAAGTTATTTATCCGTCAA
GAAGAAGTTCAAGAGTTGTACTCCCCAATTTTTCTAATTGTCGCCGCTATCGTTTTCATTACCTTGTGTT
TCACACTGAAGCGAAAGACTGAACTCGTGCCGAGAGGTTCTTGGAGCCATCCGCAGTTTGAAAAATAAAC
AGGCCCCTTTTCCTTTGTCGATATCATGTAATTAGTTATGTCACGCTTACATTCACGCCCTCCTCCCACA
TCCGCTCTAACCGAAAAGGAAGGAGTTAGACAACCTGAAGTCTAGGTCCCTATTTATTTTTTTTAATAGT
TATGTTAGTATTAAGAACGTTATTTATATTTCAAATTTTTCTTTTTTTTCTGTACAAAGCGGCCGCCGAA
CCACTAGTGCACTGCAGTACACGGTTTCCTTGAAATTTTTTTGATTCGGTAATCTCCGAACAGAAGGAAG
AACGAAGGAAGGAGCACAGACTTAGATTGGTATATATACGCATATGTAGTGTTGAAGAAACATGAAATTG
CCCAGTATTCTTAACCCAACTGCACAGAACAAAAACGTGCAGGAAACGAAGATAAATCATGTCGAAAGCT
ACATATAAGGAACGTGCTGCTACTCATCCTAGTCCTGTTGCTGCCAAGCTATTTAATATCATGCACGAAA
AGCAAACAAACTTGTGTGCTTCATTGGATGTTCGTACCACCAAGGAATTACTGGAGTTAGTTGAAGCATT
AGGTCCCAAAATTTGTTTACTAAAAACACATGTGGATATCTTGACTGATTTTTCCATGGAGGGCACAGTT
AAGCCGCTAAAGGCATTATCCGCCAAGTACAATTTTTTACTCTTCGAGGACAGAAAATTTGCTGACATTG
GTAATACAGTCAAATTGCAGTACTCTGCGGGTGTATACAGAATAGCAGAATGGGCAGACATTACGAATGC
ACACGGTGTGGTGGGCCCAGGTATTGTTAGCGGTTTGAAGCAGGCGGCAGAAGAAGTAACAAAGGAACCT
AGAGGCCTTTTGATGTTAGCAGAATTGTCATGCAAGGGCTCCCTATCTACTGGAGAATATACTAAGGGTA
CTGTTGACATTGCGAAGAGCGACAAAGATTTTGTTATCGGCTTTATTGCTCAAAGAGACATGGGTGGAAG
AGATGAAGGTTACGATTGGTTGATTATGACACCCGGTGTGGGTTTAGATGACAAGGGAGATGCATTGGGT
CAACAGTATAGAACCGTGGATGATGTGGTTTCTACAGGATCTGACATTATTATTGTTGGAAGAGGACTAT
TTGCAAAGGGAAGGGATGCTAAGGTAGAGGGTGAACGTTACAGAAAAGCAGGCTGGGAAGCATATTTGAG
AAGATGCGGCCAGCAAAACTAAAAAACTGTATTATAAGTAAATGCATGTATACTAAACTCACAAATTAGA
GCTTCAATTTAATTATATCAGTTATTACCCGAGTAACGAAGCATCTGTGCTTCATTTTGTAGAACAAAAA
TGCAACGCGAGAGCGCTAATTTTTCAAACAAAGAATCTGAGCTGCATTTTTACAGAACAGAAATGCAACG
CGAAAGCGCTATTTTACCAACGAAGAATCTGTGCTTCATTTTTGTAAAACAAAAATGCAACGCGAGAGCG
CTAATTTTTCAAACAAAGAATCTGAGCTGCATTTTTACAGAACAGAAATGCAACGCGAGAGCGCTATTTT
ACCAACAAAGAATCTATACTTCTTTTTTGTTCTACAAAAATGCATCCCGAGAGCGCTATTTTTCTAACAA
AGCATCTTAGATTACTTTTTTTCTCCTTTGTGCGCTCTATAATGCAGTCTCTTGATAACTTTTTGCACTG
TAGGTCCGTTAAGGTTAGAAGAAGGCTACTTTGGTGTCTATTTTCTCTTCCATAAAAAAAGCCTGACTCC
ACTTCCCGCGTTTACTGATTACTAGCGAAGCTGCGGGTGCATTTTTTCAAGATAAAGGCATCCCCGATTA
TATTCTATACCGATGTGGATTGCGCATACTTTGTGAACAGAAAGTGATAGCGTTGATGATTCTTCATTGG
TCAGAAAATTATGAACGGTTTCTTCTATTTTGTCTCTATATACTACGTATAGGAAATGTTTACATTTTCG
TATTGTTTTCGATTCACTCTATGAATAGTTCTTACTACAATTTTTTTGTCTAAAGAGTAATACTAGAGAT
AAACATAAAAAATGTAGAGGTCGAGTTTAGATGCAAGTTCAAGGAGCGAAAGGTGGATGGGTAGGTTATA
TAGGGATATAGCACAGAGATATATAGCAAAGAGATACTTTTGAGCAATGTTTGTGGAAGCGGTATTCGCA
ATATTTTAGTAGCTCGTTACAGTCCGGTGCGTTTTTGGTTTTTTGAAAGTGCGTCATCAGAGCGCTTTTG
GTTTTCAAAAGCGCTCTGAAGTTCCTATACTTTCTAGCTAGAGAATAGGAACTTCCCGAGCGGCCGCGTG
TTACAAGCTTGACTCCAGCGTAACTGGACTGCAATCAACTCACTGGCTCACCTTCACGGGTGGGCCTTTC
TTCGGTAGAAAATCAAAGGATCTTCTTGAGATCCTTTTTTTCTGCGCGTAATCTGCTGCTTGCAAACAAA
AAAACCACCGCTACCAGCGGTGGTTTGTTTGCCGGATCAAGAGCTACCAACTCTTTTTCCGAGGTAACTG
GCTTCAGCAGAGCGCAGATACCAAATACTGTTCTTCTAGTGTAGCCGTAGTTAGGCCACCACTTCAAGAA
CTCTGTAGCACCGCCTACATACCTCGCTCTGCTAATCCTGTTACCAGTGGCTGCTGCCAGTGGCGATAAG
TCGTGTCTTACCGGGTTGGACTCAAGACGATAGTTACCGGATAAGGCGCAGCGGTCGGGCTGAACGGGGG
GTTCGTGCACACAGCCCAGCTTGGAGCGAACGACCTACACCGAACTGAGATACCTACAGCGTGAGCTATG
AGAAAGCGCCACGCTTCCCGAAGGGAGAAAGGCGGACAGGTATCCGGTAAGCGGCAGGGTCGGAACAGGA
GAGCGCACGAGGGAGCTTCCAGGGGTAAACGCCTGGTATCTTTATAGTCCTGTCGGGTTTCGCCACCTCT
GACTTGAGCATCGATTTTTGTGATGCTCGTCAGGGGGGCGGAGCCTATGGAAAAACGCCAGCAACGCAGA
AAGGCCCACCCGAAGGTGAGCCAGGTGATTACATTTGGGCCCTCATCAGAGGTTTTCACCGTCATCACCG
AAACGCGCGAGGCAGCTGCGGTAAAGCTCATCAGCGTGGTCGTGAAGCGATTCACAGATGTCTGCCTGTT
CATCCGCGTCCAGCTCGTTGAGTTTCTCCAGAAGCGTTAATGTCTGGCTTCTGATAAAGCGGGCCATGTT
AAGGGCGGTTTTTTCCTGTTTGGTCACTTACCAATGCTTAATCAGTGAGGCACCTATCTCAGCGATCTGT
CTATTTCGTTCATCCATAGTTGCCTGACTCCCCGTCGTGTAGATAACTACGATGCGGGAGGGCTTACCAT
CTGGCCCCAGTGCTGCAATGATACCGCGAGACCCACGCTCACCGGCTCCAGATTTATCAGCAATAAACCA
GCCAGCCGGGAGGGCCGAGCGCAGAAGTGATCCTGCAACTTTATCCGCCTCCATCCAGTCTATTAATTGT
TGCCGGGAAGCTAGAGTAAGTAGTTCGCCAGTTAATAGTTTGCGCAACGTTGTTGCCATTGCTACAGGCA
TCGTGGTGTCACGCTCGTCGTTTGGTATGGCTTCATTCAGCTCCGGTTCCCAACGATCAAGGCGAGTTAC
ATGATCCCCCATGTTGTGCAAAAAAGCGGTTAGCTCCTTCGGTCCTCCGATCGTTGCCAGAAGTAAGTTG
GCCGCAGTGTTATCACTCATGGTTATGGCAGCACTGCATAATTCTCTTACTGTCATGCCATCCGTGAGAT
GCTTTTCTGTGACTGGTGAGTACTCAACCAAGTCATTCTGAGAATAGTGTATGCGGCGACCGAGTTGCTC
TTGCCCGGCGTCAATACGGGATAATACCGCGCCACATAGCAGAACTTTAAAAGTGCTCATCATTGGAAAA
CGTTCTTCGGGGCGTAAACTCTCAAGGATCTTACCGCTGTTGAGATCCAGTTCGATGTAACCCACTCGTG
CACCCAACTGATCTTCAGCATCTTTTACTTTCACCAGCGTTTCTGGGTGAGCAAAAACAGGAAGGCAAAA
TGCCGCAAAAAAGGGAATAAGGGCGACACGGAAATGTTGAATACTCATTTTAGCTTCCTTAGCTCCTGAA
AATCTCGATAACTCAAAAAATACGCCCGGTAGTGATCTTATTTCATTATGGTGAAAGTTGGAACCTCTTA
CGTGCCGATCAAGTCAAAAGCCTCCGGTCGGAGGCTTTTGACTTTCTGCTATGGAGGTCAGGTATGATTT
AAATGGTCAGTTAGA
Features (pLannotate 1.2.2; 13 found; start..end, strand, type, name):
     10..417     +  promoter       TEF1 promoter: S. cerevisiae TEF1; promoter for EF-1α
    431..793     +  CDS            NS7A_SARS2: Experimental evidence at protein level: Swiss-Prot protein existence level 1. Plays a role as antagonist of host tetherin (BST2), disrupting its antiviral effect. Acts by binding to BST2 thereby interfering with its glycosylation. May suppress small interfering RNA (siRNA). May bind to host ITGAL, thereby playing a role in attachment or modulation of leukocytes. From Severe acute respiratory syndrome coronavirus 2 (2019-nCoV) (SARS-CoV-2).
    864..1036    +  terminator     CYC1 terminator (fragment): S. cerevisiae CYC1; transcription terminator for CYC1
   1072..1248    +  promoter       URA3 promoter (fragment): S. cerevisiae URA3
   1249..2052    +  CDS            URA3: orotidine-5'-phosphate decarboxylase, required for uracil biosynthesis; S. cerevisiae URA3; yeast auxotrophic marker, counterselectable with 5-fluoroorotic acid (5-FOA)
   2135..3117    -  rep_origin     2μ ori: yeast 2μ plasmid origin of replication
   3195..3224    +  terminator     T3Te terminator: phage T3 early transcription terminator
   3246..3833    +  rep_origin     ori: high-copy-number ColE1/pMB1/pBR322/pUC origin of replication
   3845..3872    -  terminator     T7Te terminator: phage T7 early transcription terminator
   3896..4087    -  CDS            rop: Rop protein, which maintains plasmids at low copy number; rop
   4088..4948    -  CDS            AmpR: β-lactamase; bla; confers resistance to ampicillin, carbenicillin, and related antibiotics
   4949..5051    -  promoter       cat promoter: promoter of the E. coli cat gene encoding chloramphenicol acetyltransferase
   5052..5083    -  terminator     tonB terminator: bidirectional E. coli tonB-P14 transcription terminator
