[The description below was written by a language model from this plasmid's Addgene catalogue record and pLannotate feature annotations shown in this document.]
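Description:
pGBW-m4046251 is a yeast episomal expression plasmid for producing the SARS-CoV-2 ORF7a accessory protein in Saccharomyces cerevisiae. It is an E. coli/yeast shuttle vector. In bacteria it replicates from a high-copy ColE1/pUC-type origin and is selected with ampicillin through a β-lactamase gene that the annotation places downstream of a cat promoter. In yeast it is maintained by the 2μ origin, which supports multicopy episomal replication. Yeast selection relies on the URA3 auxotrophic marker, which complements uracil auxotrophy and can be counterselected with 5-FOA. The annotation also reports a short rop coding segment next to AmpR, although the catalogue lists the plasmid as high copy. Short phage T3Te and T7Te terminators flank the bacterial origin, and a tonB terminator lies upstream of the resistance cassette, presumably insulating these modules from read-through transcription.

The payload is a synthetic ORF7a open reading frame, recoded for S. cerevisiae codon usage ("recode 1") and based on the NCBI reference protein for the virus. It is driven by the strong constitutive TEF1 promoter and followed by a CYC1 terminator fragment. According to the catalogue, the backbone supplies a C-terminal thrombin-cleavable StrepII tag, which would allow Strep-Tactin affinity purification or detection and later tag removal. The tag is not separately annotated in the feature table but would fit in the gap between the ORF7a coding region and the terminator. ORF7a is described as an antagonist of host tetherin (BST2). The plasmid is suited to constitutive expression and purification of this viral protein in yeast, though the record states no purpose beyond expression.
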