Addgene plasmid #145440: pGBW-m4046251
Purpose: Yeast Expression plasmid for SARS-CoV-2 ORF7a protein
Depositing lab: Ginkgo Bioworks & Benjie Chen. Depositing organization: Ginkgo Bioworks.
Backbone
  Vector backbone: AmpR; 2u URA3
  Backbone size w/o insert (bp): 4078
  Vector type: Yeast Expression
  Selectable markers: URA3
Growth in bacteria
  Bacterial resistance: Ampicillin, 100 μg/mL
  Growth temperature: 37°C
  Growth strain: DH5alpha
  Copy number: High Copy
Gene/Insert
  Gene/Insert name: SARS-CoV-2 ORF7a protein
  Species: S. cerevisiae (budding yeast); Severe acute respiratory syndrome coronavirus 2
  Insert size (bp): 359
  Mutation: Saccharomyces cerevisiae recode 1
  Entrez Gene: ORF7a (a.k.a. GU280_gp07)
  Promoter: pTEF1
  Tag / fusion protein: Cleavable thrombin;StrepII (C terminal on backbone)
  Cloning method: Unknown
Resource information
  A portion of this plasmid was derived from a plasmid made by: GinkgoBioworks
Depositor comments: NCBI Reference Sequence: YP_009724395.1Created by gene synthesis with Not1 site.
How to cite: pGBW-m4046251 was a gift from Ginkgo Bioworks & Benjie Chen (Addgene plasmid # 145440 ; http://n2t.net/addgene:145440 ; RRID:Addgene_145440)
